Addgene plasmid #9009: 1017 pcDNA3 Myr Akt1 deltaPH
Depositing lab: William Sellers. Publication: Regulation of G1 progression by the PTEN tumor suppressor protein is linked to inhibition of the phosphatidylinositol 3-kinase/Akt pathway. Ramaswamy S, Nakamura N, Vazquez F, Batt DB, Perera S, Roberts TM, Sellers WR. Proc Natl Acad Sci U S A. 1999 Mar 2. 96(5):2110-5. 10.1073/pnas.96.5.2110 PubMed 10051603.
Backbone
  Vector backbone: pcDNA3
  Backbone manufacturer: Invitrogen
  Backbone size w/o insert (bp): 5446
  Vector type: Mammalian Expression
  Selectable markers: Neomycin (select with G418)
Growth in bacteria
  Bacterial resistance: Ampicillin, 100 μg/mL
  Growth temperature: 37°C
  Growth strain: DH5alpha
  Copy number: High Copy
Gene/Insert
  Gene/Insert name: Akt1 dPH (alt names: Akt1; Akt)
  Species: H. sapiens (human)
  Insert size (bp): 1098
  Mutation: delta PH domain (aa1-130)
  GenBank ID: NP_005154
  Entrez Gene: AKT1 (a.k.a. AKT, PKB, PKB-ALPHA, PRKBA, RAC, RAC-ALPHA)
  Tag / fusion protein: myr (MGSSKSKPKDPSQR) (N terminal on insert)
  Cloning method: Restriction Enzyme
  Sequencing primers: 5′ CMV-F; 3′ BGH-rev
Terms and licenses: Academic/Nonprofit Terms; Industry Terms: Not Available to Industry
How to cite: 1017 pcDNA3 Myr Akt1 deltaPH was a gift from William Sellers (Addgene plasmid # 9009 ; http://n2t.net/addgene:9009 ; RRID:Addgene_9009)
