[The description below was written by a language model from this plasmid's Addgene catalogue record.]
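Description:
1017 pcDNA3 Myr Akt1 deltaPH is a mammalian expression plasmid built on the Invitrogen pcDNA3 backbone (about 5.4 kb without insert). It is maintained in E. coli as a high-copy plasmid under ampicillin selection, and it carries a neomycin resistance marker so that transfected mammalian cells can be selected with G418 to obtain stable lines. The record does not list the promoter explicitly. However, pcDNA3 drives inserts from the CMV immediate-early promoter and terminates them with a bovine growth hormone polyadenylation signal, which is consistent with the CMV-forward and BGH-reverse sequencing primers listed for this construct.

The insert, roughly 1.1 kb and cloned by restriction enzymes, encodes human AKT1 (protein kinase B alpha) with its pleckstrin homology domain removed (deletion of amino acids 1–130). A short myristoylation signal is fused to the N terminus. The PH domain normally recruits Akt to the plasma membrane by binding the phosphoinositide products of PI 3-kinase. Replacing it with a lipid-modification signal is generally understood to tether the kinase to membranes independently of that upstream signalling, a design commonly used to produce a constitutively active form of Akt.

The associated publication concerns regulation of G1 cell-cycle progression by the PTEN tumour suppressor through inhibition of the PI 3-kinase/Akt pathway. The construct therefore suits experiments asking whether enforced, PI 3-kinase-independent Akt activity can bypass or rescue the effects of PTEN or of pathway inhibition. No feature table was supplied, so the exact arrangement of elements cannot be confirmed from annotation.
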