>Addgene plasmid #9009 | 1017 pcDNA3 Myr Akt1 deltaPH | addgene partial sequence | sequence record 17605 | 9009 with BGH-rev
GTGAACTATAGAATAGGGCCCTCTAGATGCATGCTCGAGCGGCCGCCAGTGTGATGGATATCTGCAGAAT
TGGAGACCTTAACAATCTAAGAAGTTCGCAGCCATCAGCAGTTCCAGTGCAATTTCAGGTGCAATTGGGA
ATTCCACCGCCGCCTCAGGCCGTGCCGCTGGCCGAGTAGGAGAACTGGGGGAAGTGGGGCCTGCGCTCGC
TGTCCACACACTCCATGCTGTCATCTTGGTCAGGTGGTGTGATGGTGATCATCTGGGCCGTGAACTCCTC
ATCAAAATACCTGGTGTCAGTCTCCGACGTGACCTGGGGCTTGAAGGGTGGGCTGAGCTTCTTCTCGTAC
ACGTGCTGCCACACGATACCGGCAAAGAAGCGATGCTGCATGATCTCCTTGGCGTCCTCGGAGCCCCCGC
CAAGCCTCTGCTTGGGGTCCTTCTTGAGCAGCCCTGAAAGCAAGGACTTGGCCTCGGGACCAAGCGTGCG
CGGGAAGCGGATCTCCTCCATGAGGATGAGCTCAAAAAGCTTCTCATGGTCCTGGTTGTAGAAGGGCAGG
CGACCGCACATCATCTCGTACATGACCACGCCCAGCCCCCACCAGTCCACTGCACGGCCGTAGTCATTGT
CCTCCAGCACCTCGGGGGCCAGGTACTCAGGTGTGCCGCAAAAGGTCTTCATGGTGGCACCGTCCTTGAT
CCCCTCCTTGCACAGCCCGAAGTCTGTGATCTTAATGTGCCCGTCCTTGTCCAGCATGAGGTTCTCCAGC
TTGAGGTCCCGGTACACCACGTTCTTCTCCGAGTGCAGGTAGTCCAGGGCTGA
