>Addgene plasmid #9009 | 1017 pcDNA3 Myr Akt1 deltaPH | addgene partial sequence | sequence record 17606 | 9009 with CMV-F
CTCTCTGGCTACTAGAGAAACCCACTGTCTTACTGGCTTATCGAAATTAATACGACTCACTATAGGGAGA
CCCAAGCTTGTCGACGGTACCCCGGGGTAATTCGCCGCCATGGGGAGTAGCAAGAGCAAGCCTAAGGACC
CCAGCCAGCGCAGCGAGGCTGAAGAGATGGAGGTGTCCCTGGCCAAGCCCAAGCACCGCGTGACCATGAA
CGAGTTTGAGTACCTGAAGCTGCTGGGCAAGGGCACTTTCGGCAAGGTGATCCTGGTGAAGGAGAAGGCC
ACAGGCCGCTACTACGCCATGAAGATCCTCAAGAAGGAAGTCATCGTGGCCAAGGACGAGGTGGCCCACA
CACTCACCGAGAACCGCGTCCTGCAGAACTCCAGGCACCCCTTCCTCACAGCCCTGAAGTACTCTTTCCA
GACCCACGACCGCCTCTGCTTTGTCATGGAGTACGCCAACGGGGGCGAGCTGTTCTTCCACCTGTCCCGG
GAACGTGTGTTCTCCGAGGACCGGGCCCGCTTCTATGGCGCTGAGATTGTGTCAGCCCTGGACTACCTGC
ACTCGGAGAA
