>Addgene plasmid #9009 | 1017 pcDNA3 Myr Akt1 deltaPH | addgene partial sequence | sequence record 17607 | 9009 with T7
GGGGAGTAGCAAGAGCAAGCCTAAGGACCCCAGCCAGCGCAGCGAGGCTGAAGAGATGGAGGTGTCCCTG
GCCAAGCCCAAGCACCGCGTGACCATGAACGAGTTTGAGTACCTGAAGCTGCTGGGCAAGGGCACTTTCG
GCAAGGTGATCCTGGTGAAGGAGAAGGCCACAGGCCGCTACTACGCCATGAAGATCCTCAAGAAGGAAGT
CATCGTGGCCAAGGACGAGGTGGCCCACACACTCACCGAGAACCGCGTCCTGCAGAACTCCAGGCACCCC
TTCCTCACAGCCCTGAAGTACTCTTTCCAGACCCACGACCGCCTCTGCTTTGTCATGGAGTACGCCAACG
GGGGCGAGCTGTTCTTCCACCTGTCCCGGGAACGTGTGTTCTCCGAGGACCGGGCCCGCTTCTATGGCGC
TGAGATTGTGTCAGCCCTGGACTACCTGCACTCGGAGAAGAACGTGGTGTACCGGGACCTCAAGCTGGAG
AACCTCATGCTGGACAAGGACGGGCACATTAAGATCACAGACTTCGGGCTGTGCAAGGAGGGGATCAAGG
ACGGTGCCACCATGAAGACCTTTTGCGGCACACCTGAGTACCTGGCCCCCGAGGTGCTGGAGGACAATGA
CTACGGCCGTGCAGTGGACTGGTGGGGGCTGGGCGTGGTCATGTACGAGATGATGTGCGGTCGCCTGCCC
TTCTACAACCAGGACCATGAGAAGCTTTTTGAGCTCATCCTCATGGAGGAGATCCGCTTCCCGCGCACGC
TTGGTCCCGAGGCCAAGTCCTTGCTTTCAGGGCTGCTCAAGAAAGACCCCCAGCAGAGGCTTGGCGGGGG
CTCCGAGGACGCCAGGNAGATCATGCAGCATCGCTTCTTTGCCGGTATCGTGTGGCAGCACGTGTACGAG
AAGAAGCTCAGCCCACCCTTTCAGCCCCAGGTCACGTC
